>Addgene plasmid #169311 | SIN40C.SFFV.mTagBFP2.miR-125b-2 | addgene full sequence | sequence record 338325 | Addgene NGS Result
CCTTGTAAGGCATGTTGCTAACTCATCGTTACCATGTTGCAAGACTACAAGAGTATTGCATAAGACTACA
TTAAGGCGCGCCTCTTAAGGGACTATGGTTGCTGACTAATTGAGATGCATGCTTTGCATACTTCTGCCTG
CTGGGGAGCCTGGGGACTTTCCACACCTGGTTGCTGACTAATTGAGATGCATGCTTTGCATACTTCTGCC
TGCTGGGGAGCCTGGGGACTTTCCACACCCTAACTGACACACATTCCACAGCTGGTTCTTTCCGCCTCAG
AAGGTACCTAACCAAGTTCCTCTTTCAGAGGTTATTTCAGGCCCTGCATGGCGCGCCATGGTAATAGCGA
TGACTAATACGTAGATGTACTGCCAAGTAGGAAAGTCCCATAAGGTCATGTACTGGGCATAATGCCAGGC
GGGCCATTTACCGTCATTGACGTCAATAGGGGGCGTACTTGGCATATGATACACTTGATGTACTGCCAAG
TGGGCAGTTTACCGTAAATACTCCACCCATTGACGTCAATGGAAAGTCCCTATTGGCGTTACTATGGGAA
CATACGTCATTATTGACGTCAATGGGCGGGGGTCGTTGGGCGGTCAGCCAGGCGGGCCATTTACCGTAAG
TTATGTAACGCGGAACTCCATATATGGGCTATGAACTAATGACCCCGTAATTGATTACTATTAATAACTA
GTCAATAATCAATGTCAACCTGCAGGTCGACGGTACCGCTTGCAGCTCCAGCTTTTGTTCCCTTTAGTGA
GGGTTAATTGCGCGCTTGGCGTAATCATGGTCATAGCTGTTTCCTGTGTGAAATTGTTATCCGCTCACAA
TTCCACACAACATACGAGCCGGAAGCATAAAGTGTAAAGCCTGGGGTGCCTAATGAGTGAGCTAACTCAC
ATTAATTGCGTTGCGCTCACTGCCCGCTTTCCAGTCGGGAAACCTGTCGTGCCAGCTGCATTAATGAATC
GGCCAACGCGCGGGGAGAGGCGGTTTGCGTATTGGGCGCTCTTCCGCTTCCTCGCTCACTGACTCGCTGC
GCTCGGTCGTTCGGCTGCGGCGAGCGGTATCAGCTCACTCAAAGGCGGTAATACGGTTATCCACAGAATC
AGGGGATAACGCAGGAAAGAACATGTGAGCAAAAGGCCAGCAAAAGGCCAGGAACCGTAAAAAGGCCGCG
TTGCTGGCGTTTTTCCATAGGCTCCGCCCCCCTGACGAGCATCACAAAAATCGACGCTCAAGTCAGAGGT
GGCGAAACCCGACAGGACTATAAAGATACCAGGCGTTTCCCCCTGGAAGCTCCCTCGTGCGCTCTCCTGT
TCCGACCCTGCCGCTTACCGGATACCTGTCCGCCTTTCTCCCTTCGGGAAGCGTGGCGCTTTCTCATAGC
TCACGCTGTAGGTATCTCAGTTCGGTGTAGGTCGTTCGCTCCAAGCTGGGCTGTGTGCACGAACCCCCCG
TTCAGCCCGACCGCTGCGCCTTATCCGGTAACTATCGTCTTGAGTCCAACCCGGTAAGACACGACTTATC
GCCACTGGCAGCAGCCACTGGTAACAGGATTAGCAGAGCGAGGTATGTAGGCGGTGCTACAGAGTTCTTG
AAGTGGTGGCCTAACTACGGCTACACTAGAAGAACAGTATTTGGTATCTGCGCTCTGCTGAAGCCAGTTA
CCTTCGGAAAAAGAGTTGGTAGCTCTTGATCCGGCAAACAAACCACCGCTGGTAGCGGTGGTTTTTTTGT
TTGCAAGCAGCAGATTACGCGCAGAAAAAAAGGATCTCAAGAAGATCCTTTGATCTTTTCTACGGGGTCT
GACGCTCAGTGGAACGAAAACTCACGTTAAGGGATTTTGGTCATGAGATTATCAAAAAGGATCTTCACCT
AGATCCTTTTAAATTAAAAATGAAGTTTTAAATCAATCTAAAGTATATATGAGTAAACTTGGTCTGACAG
TTACCAATGCTTAATCAGTGAGGCACCTATCTCAGCGATCTGTCTATTTCGTTCATCCATAGTTGCCTGA
CTCCCCGTCGTGTAGATAACTACGATACGGGAGGGCTTACCATCTGGCCCCAGTGCTGCAATGATACCGC
GAGACCCACGCTCACCGGCTCCAGATTTATCAGCAATAAACCAGCCAGCCGGAAGGGCCGAGCGCAGAAG
TGGTCCTGCAACTTTATCCGCCTCCATCCAGTCTATTAATTGTTGCCGGGAAGCTAGAGTAAGTAGTTCG
CCAGTTAATAGTTTGCGCAACGTTGTTGCCATTGCTACAGGCATCGTGGTGTCACGCTCGTCGTTTGGTA
TGGCTTCATTCAGCTCCGGTTCCCAACGATCAAGGCGAGTTACATGATCCCCCATGTTGTGCAAAAAAGC
GGTTAGCTCCTTCGGTCCTCCGATCGTTGTCAGAAGTAAGTTGGCCGCAGTGTTATCACTCATGGTTATG
GCAGCACTGCATAATTCTCTTACTGTCATGCCATCCGTAAGATGCTTTTCTGTGACTGGTGAGTACTCAA
CCAAGTCATTCTGAGAATAGTGTATGCGGCGACCGAGTTGCTCTTGCCCGGCGTCAATACGGGATAATAC
CGCGCCACATAGCAGAACTTTAAAAGTGCTCATCATTGGAAAACGTTCTTCGGGGCGAAAACTCTCAAGG
ATCTTACCGCTGTTGAGATCCAGTTCGATGTAACCCACTCGTGCACCCAACTGATCTTCAGCATCTTTTA
CTTTCACCAGCGTTTCTGGGTGAGCAAAAACAGGAAGGCAAAATGCCGCAAAAAAGGGAATAAGGGCGAC
ACGGAAATGTTGAATACTCATACTCTTCCTTTTTCAATATTATTGAAGCATTTATCAGGGTTATTGTCTC
ATGAGCGGATACATATTTGAATGTATTTAGAAAAATAAACAAATAGGGGTTCCGCGCACATTTCCCCGAA
AAGTGCCACCTAAATTGTAAGCGTTAATATTTTGTTAAAATTCGCGTTAAATTTTTGTTAAATCAGCTCA
TTTTTTAACCAATAGGCCGAAATCGGCAAAATCCCTTATAAATCAAAAGAATAGACCGAGATAGGGT
[37 nt withheld, positions 3078-3114]
AAAGAACGTGGACTCCAACGTCAAAGG
[49 nt withheld, positions 3142-3190]
T
[91 nt withheld, positions 3192-3282]
G
[124 nt withheld, positions 3284-3407]
CCCATTCGCCATTCAGGCTGCGCAACTGTTGGGAAGGGCGATCGGTGCGGGCCTCTTCGCTATTACGCCA
GCTGGCGAAAGGGGGATGTGCTGCAAGGCGATTAAGTTGGGTAACGCCAGGGTTTTCCCAGTCACGACGT
TGTAAAACGACGGCCAGTGAGCGCGCGTAATACGACTCACTATAGGGCGAATTGGGTACGTCCCTAGGCC
TCCAAAAAAGCCTCCTCACTACTTCTGGAATAGCTCAGAGGCCGAGGCGGCCTCGGCCTCTGCATAAATA
AAAAAAATTAGTCAGCCATGGGGCGGAGAATGGGCGGAACTGGGCGGAGTTAGGGGCGGGATGGGCGGAG
TTAGGGGCGGGATAGCTAGAGCCAGACATGATAAGATACATTGATGAGTTTGGACAAACCACAACTAGAA
TGCAGTGAAAAAAATGCTTTATTTGTGAAATTTGTGATGCTATTGCTTTATTTGTAACCATTATAAGCTG
CAATAAACAAGTTCCTCTCACTCTCTGATATTCATTTCTTTGCAAGTTATAAATACTGAATAATAAGATG
ACATGAACTACTATACGTACTGCTAGAGATTTTCCACACTGACTAAAAGGGTCTGAGGGATCTCTAGTTA
CCAGAGTCACACAACAGACGGGCACACACTACTTGAAGCACTCAAGGCAAGCTTTATTGAGGCTTAAGCA
GTGGGTTCCCTAGTTAGCCAGAGAGCTCCCAGGCTCAGATCTGGTCTAACCAGAGAGACCCAGTACAAGC
AAAAAGCAGATCTTGTCTTCGTTGGGAGTGAATTAGCCCTTCCAGTCCCCCCTTTTCTTTTAAAAAGTGG
CTAAGATCTACAGCTGCCTTGTAAGTCATTGGTCTTAAAGTCGACGCGGGGAGGCGGCCCAAAGGGAGAT
CCGACTCGTCTGAGGGCGAAGGCGAAGACGCGGAAGAGGCCGCAGAGCCGGCAGCAGGCCGCGGGAAGGA
AGGTCCGCTGGATTGAGGGCCGAAGGGACGTAGCAGAAGGACGTCCCGCGCAGAATCCAGGTGGCAACAC
AGGCGAGCAGCCAAGGAAAGGACGATGATTTCCCCGACAACACCACGGAATTGTCAGTGCCCAACAGCCG
AGCCCCTGTCCAGCAGCGGGCAAGGCAGGCGGCGATGAGTTCCGCCGTGGCAATAGGGAGGGGGAAAGCG
AAAGTCCCGGAAAGGAGCTGACAGGTGGTGGCAATGCCCCAACCAGTGGGGGTTGCGTCAGCAAACACAG
TGCACACCACGCCACGTTGCCTGACAACGGGCCACAACTCCTCATAAAGAGACAGCAACCAGGATTTATA
CAAGGAGGAGAAAATGAAAGCCATACGGGAAGCAATAGCATGATACAAAGGCATTAAAGCAGCGTATCCA
CATAGCGTAAAAGGAGCAACATAGTTAAGAATACCAGTCAATCTTTCACAAATTTTGTAATCCAGAGGTT
GATTGTCGACTTAACGCGACGCGTTACCGGTGGTGAAAACGTTGCTGATAAAGAAAAGCATTGTTCTTTT
CTCCTAGGCAGAATCTATGTATGTTCTTTTGTTCTGGTGGTAACTGCAGACAATCAATAAGGTCCAAAGC
TGCTGGTTCCCCTCCGCCTAGGTCCCAAGAGCCTGACTTGTGATGTTACTAAAATACCTCACAAGTTAGG
GTCTCAGGGACTAGGAAAAGTCTGGTTTGATGCGGTAGAATTCTTCTTCCAGAAATAAGGATAGCTTAGA
AATTACAGTTGGGTTCACTTAGACTTTTACCTCTAAATACTATTTAAAATACTTCAGTAGAAATATATAT
GATATATAAAAGTTAGGATGAGCTGAGTAATCACGACGACCATTTATAGACTAATTGGATCCTCACTTGT
ACAGCTTGTGCCCCAGTTTGCTAGGGAGGTCGCAGTATCTGGCCACTGCCACCTCGTGCTGCTCGACGTA
GGTCTCGTTGTTGGCCTCCTTGATTCTTTCCAGTCTGTAGTCCACATAGTAGACGCCAGGCATCTTGAGG
TTCTTAGCGGGTTTCTTGGATCTATATGTGGTCTTGATGTTTGCGATCAGATGGCTCCCGCCCACGAGCT
TCAGGGCCATGTCGTTTCTGCCTTCCAGGCCGCCGTCAGCGGGGTACAGGGTCTCGGTGAAGGCCTCCCA
GCCGAGTGTTTTCTTCTGCATCACAGGGCCGTTGGATGTGAAGTTCACCCCTCTGATCTTGACGTTGTAG
ATGAGGCAGCCGTCCTGGAGGCTGGTGTCCTGGGTAGCGGTCAGCACGCCCCCGTCTTCGTATGTGGTGA
CTCTCTCCCATGTGAAGCCCTCAGGGAAGGACTGCTTGAAGAAGTCGGGGATGCCCTGGGTGTGGTTGAT
GAAGGTCTTGCTGCCGTAGAGGAAGCTAGTAGCCAGGATGTCGAAGGCGAAGGGGAGAGGGCCGCCCTCG
ACCACCTTGATTCTCATGGTCTGGGTGCCCTCGTAGGGCTTGCCTTCGCCCTCGGATGTGCACTTGAAGT
GATGGTTGTCCACGGTGCCCTCCATGTAGAGCTTCATGTGCATGTTCTCCTTAATCAGCTCGCTTCCCAT
GGTGGCGGCCGCGATCCGACTCAGTCTGTCGGAGGACTGGCGCGCCGAGTGAGGGGTTGTGAGCTCTTTT
ATAGAGCTCGGGAAGCAGAAGCGCGCGAACAGAAGCGAGAAGCAGGCTGATTGGTTAATTCAAATAAGGC
GCAGGGTCATTTCAGGTCCTTGGGGGAGCCTGGAAACATCTGATGGGTCTTAAGAAACTGCTGAGGGTTG
GGCCATATCTGGGGACCATCTGTTCTTGGCCTCGGGCCGGGGCCGAAACTGCGGTGACCATCTGTTCTTG
GCCCCGGGCCGGGGCCGAAACTGCTCACCGCAGATATCCTGTTTGGCCCAACGTTAGCTATTTTCATGTA
CCCGCCCTTGATCTGAACTTCTCTATTCTTGGTTTGGTATTTTTCCATGCCTTGCAAAATGGCGTTACTG
CAGCTCGCTCGAGCCGGCGCCAAAGTGGATCTCTGCTGTCCCTGTAATAAACCCGAAAATTTTGAATTTT
TGTAATTTGTTTTTGTAATTCTTTAGTTTGTATGTCTGTTGCTATTATGTCTACTATTCTTTCCCCTGCA
CTGTACCCCCCAATCCCCCCTTTTCTTTTAAAATTGTGGATGAATACTGCCATTTGTCTCAAGATCTAGA
ATTGTCCCCTCGGGGTTGGGAGGTGGGTCTGAAACGATAATGGTGAATATCCCTGCCTAACTCTATTCAC
TATAGAAAGTACAGCAAAAACTATTCTTAAACCTACCAAGCCTCCTACTATCATTATGAATAATTTTATA
TACCACAGCCAATTTGTTATGTTAAACCAATTCCACAAACTTGCCCATTTATCTAATTCCAATAATTCTT
GTTCATTCTTTTCTTGCTGGTTTTGCGATTCTTCAATTAAGGAGTGTATTAAGCTTGTGTAATTGTTAAT
TTCTCTGTCCCACTCCATCCAGGTCGTGTGATTCCAAATCTGTTCCAGAGATTTATTACTCCAACTAGCA
TTCCAAGGCACAGCAGTGGTGCAAATGAGTTTTCCAGAGCAACCCCAAATCCCCAGGAGCTGTTGATCCT
TTAGGTATCTTTCCACAGCCAGGATTCTTGCCTGGAGCTGCTTGATGCCCCAGACTGTGAGTTGCAACAG
ATGCTGTTGCGCCTCAATAGCCCTCAGCAAATTGTTCTGCTGCTGCACTATACCAGACAATAATTGTCTG
GCCTGTACCGTCAGCGTCATTGACGCTGCGCCCATAGTGCTTCCTGCTGCTCCCAAGAACCCAAGGAACA
AAGCTCCTATTCCCACTGCTCTTTTTTCTCTCTGCACCACTCTTCTCTTTGCCTTGGTGGGTGCTACTCC
TAATGGTTCAATTTTTACTACTTTATATTTATATAATTCACTTCTCCAATTGTCCCTCATATCTCCTCCT
CCAGGTCTGAAGATCAGCGGCCGCTTGCTGTGCGGTGGTCTTACTTTTGTTTTGCTCTTCCTCTATCTTG
TCTAAAGCTTCCTTGGTGTCTTTTATCTCTATCCTTTGATGCACACAATAGAGGGTTGCTACTGTATTAT
ATAATGATCTAAGTTCTTCTGATCCTGTCTGAAGGGATGGTTGTAGCTGTCCCAGTATTTGTCTACAGCC
TTCTGATGTTTCTAACAGGCCAGGATTAACTGCGAATCGTTCTAGCTCCCTGCTTGCCCATACTATATGT
TTTAATTTATATTTTTTCTTTCCCCCTGGCCTTAACCGAATTTTTTCCCATCGCGATCTAATTCTCCCCC
GCTTAATACTGACGCTCTCGCACCCATCTCTCTCCTTCTAGCCTCCGCTAGTCAAAATTTTTGGCGTACT
CACCAGTCGCCGCCCCTCGCCTCTTGCCGTGCGCGCTTCAGCAAGCCGAGTCCTGCGTCGAGAGAGCTCC
TCTGGTTTCCCTTTCGCTTTCAAGTCCCTGTTCGGGCGCCACTGCTAGAGATTTTCCACACTGACTAAAA
GGGTCTGAGGGATCTCTAGTTACCAGAGTCACACAACAGACGGGCACACACTACTTGAAGCACTCAAGGC
AAGCTTTATTGAGGCTTAAGCAGTGGGTTCCCTAGTTAGCCAGAGAGCTCCCAGGCTCAGATCTGGTCTA
ACCAGAGAGACCCGTTTATGTATCGAGCTAGGCACTTAAATACAATATCTCTGCAATGCGGCAATTCAGT
GGTTCGTCCAATCCATGTCAGACCCGTCTGTTGCCTTCCTAATAAGGCACGATCGTACCACCTTACTTCC
ACCAATCGGCATGCACGGTGCTTTTTCTCT
Features (pLannotate 1.2.2; 28 found; start..end, strand, type, name):
     89..280     -  promoter       SV40 promoter (fragment): SV40 enhancer and early promoter
    337..716     -  enhancer       CMV enhancer: human cytomegalovirus immediate early enhancer
    761..779     -  promoter       T3 promoter: promoter for bacteriophage T3 RNA polymerase
    824..840     -  protein_bind   lac operator: The lac repressor binds to the lac operator to inhibit transcription in E. coli. This inhibition can be relieved by adding lactose or isopropyl-β-D-thiogalactopyranoside (IPTG). lac repressor encoded by lacI
    848..878     -  promoter       lac promoter: promoter for the E. coli lac operon
    893..914     -  protein_bind   CAP binding site: CAP binding activates transcription in the presence of cAMP. E. coli catabolite activator protein
    927..1019    -  CDS            lacI (fragment): lac repressor; lacI; The lac repressor binds to the lac operator to inhibit transcription in E. coli. This inhibition can be relieved by adding lactose or isopropyl-β-D-thiogalactopyranoside (IPTG).
   1202..1790    -  rep_origin     ori: high-copy-number ColE1/pMB1/pBR322/pUC origin of replication
   1961..2821    -  CDS            AmpR: β-lactamase; bla; confers resistance to ampicillin, carbenicillin, and related antibiotics
   2822..2926    -  promoter       AmpR promoter: bla
   2979..3407    -  rep_origin     f1 ori (sequence partly withheld): f1 bacteriophage origin of replication; arrow indicates direction of (+) strand synthesis
   3412..3567    -  CDS            lacZα (fragment): LacZα fragment of β-galactosidase; lacZ fragment
   3575..3593    +  promoter       T7 promoter: promoter for bacteriophage T7 RNA polymerase
   3614..3749    -  rep_origin     SV40 ori: SV40 origin of replication
   3789..3910    -  polyA_signal   SV40 poly(A) signal: SV40 polyadenylation signal
   3988..4221    -  LTR            3' LTR (ΔU3): self-inactivating 3' long terminal repeat (LTR) from HIV-1
   4223..4242    -  misc_feature   cPPT/CTS (fragment): central polypurine tract and central termination sequence of HIV-1
   4293..4881    -  misc_feature   WPRE: woodchuck hepatitis virus posttranscriptional regulatory element
   5033..5102    -  ncRNA          lin-4: Accession: RF00052 - lin-4 microRNA precursor
   5299..5991    -  CDS            TagBFP: TagBFP is a basic (constitutively fluorescent) blue fluorescent protein published in 2008, derived from Entacmaea quadricolor. It is reported to be a very rapidly-maturing monomer with very low acid sensitivity.
   6014..6415    -  promoter       SFFV promoter: spleen focus-forming virus long terminal repeat (LTR) promoter
   6473..6590    -  misc_feature   cPPT/CTS: central polypurine tract and central termination sequence of HIV-1
   6631..6655    -  CDS            Rev (fragment): human immunodeficiency virus 1 (HIV-1) Rev protein; rev; enhances nuclear export of unspliced and incompletely spliced viral mRNAs
   7032..7265    -  misc_feature   RRE: The Rev response element (RRE) of HIV-1 allows for Rev-dependent mRNA export from the nucleus to the cytoplasm.
   7411..7774    -  CDS            HIV-1 gag (fragment): gag protein from human immunodeficiency virus 1; gag
   7758..7883    -  misc_feature   HIV-1 Ψ: packaging signal of human immunodeficiency virus type 1
   7930..8110    -  LTR            5' LTR (truncated): truncated 5' long terminal repeat (LTR) from HIV-1
   8111..70      -  promoter       RSV promoter (across the origin): Rous sarcoma virus enhancer/promoter
