[The description below was written by a language model from this plasmid's Addgene catalogue record and pLannotate feature annotations shown in this document.]
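Description:
SIN40C.SFFV.mTagBFP2.miR-125b-2 is a self-inactivating HIV-1-based lentiviral transfer vector built on the SIN40C backbone for constitutive overexpression of the human microRNA miR-125b-2 together with a blue fluorescent reporter. In bacteria it is maintained through a high-copy ColE1/pUC-type origin and selected with ampicillin via the β-lactamase gene. The backbone also carries an f1 origin, remnants of a lac/lacZα cloning region with T3 and T7 promoters, and an SV40 origin. There is no drug-resistance marker for mammalian cells; transduced cells are identified or sorted by mTagBFP2 fluorescence.

The viral genome is transcribed in packaging cells from a hybrid 5' end in which an RSV enhancer/promoter, with adjacent CMV enhancer and SV40 enhancer/promoter fragments annotated upstream, drives a truncated 5' LTR. This is followed by the Ψ packaging signal with a partial gag sequence, the Rev response element for Rev-dependent nuclear export of the full-length RNA, and the cPPT/CTS, which aids nuclear import of the reverse-transcribed genome. The internal cassette uses the spleen focus-forming virus (SFFV) LTR promoter, which is strongly active in hematopoietic cells, to express the mTagBFP2 coding sequence. The miR-125b-2 precursor lies downstream of the reporter (annotated by homology as a lin-4 family precursor), so a single transcript yields both fluorescent protein and microRNA. A WPRE enhances transcript stability and expression, and the ΔU3 3' LTR, followed by an SV40 polyadenylation signal, makes the integrated provirus transcriptionally self-inactivating. The associated publication concerns megakaryocytic transcription factor function in leukemia, consistent with use for stable miR-125b-2 overexpression in blood-lineage cells.
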