Addgene plasmid #169311: SIN40C.SFFV.mTagBFP2.miR-125b-2
Purpose: Constitutive overexpression of miR-125b-2 with mTagBFP2 as a reporter fluorescent protein
Depositing lab: Jan-Henning Klusmann. Depositing organization: Martin-Luther-Universitaet Halle-Wittenberg. Publication: The megakaryocytic transcription factor ARID3A suppresses leukemia pathogenesis. Alejo-Valle O, Weigert K, Bhayadia R, Ng M, Issa H, Beyer C, Emmrich S, Schuschel K, Ihling C, Sinz A, Zimmermann M, Wickenhauser C, Flasinski M, Regenyi EM, Labuhn M, Reinhardt D, Yaspo ML, Heckl D, Klusmann JH. Blood. 2021 Sep 27. pii: S0006-4971(21)01649-9. doi: 10.1182/blood.2021012231. PubMed 34570885.
Backbone
  Vector backbone: SIN40C
  Vector type: Lentiviral
  Selectable markers: TagBFP2
Growth in bacteria
  Bacterial resistance: Ampicillin, 100 μg/mL
  Growth temperature: 37°C
  Growth strain: NEB Stable
  Copy number: High Copy
Gene/Insert
  Gene/Insert name: miR-125b-2
  Species: H. sapiens (human)
  Entrez Gene: MIR125B2 (a.k.a. MIRN125B2, mir-125b-2)
  Promoter: SFFV
  Cloning method: Restriction Enzyme; 5′ cloning site Unknown (unknown if destroyed)
  Sequencing primers: 5′ SFFV-F; 3′ WPRE-R
Terms and licenses: Academic/Nonprofit Terms; Industry Terms: Not Available to Industry
How to cite: SIN40C.SFFV.mTagBFP2.miR-125b-2 was a gift from Jan-Henning Klusmann (Addgene plasmid # 169311 ; http://n2t.net/addgene:169311 ; RRID:Addgene_169311)
